>Addgene plasmid #163836 | pB2H6* | addgene full sequence | sequence record 337604 | Addgene NGS Result
ACGGCCTATTTGGCCTAAGGGCCTCGTGATACGCCTATTTTTATAGGTTAATGTCATGATAATAATGGTT
TCTTAGACGTCAGGTGGCACTTTTCGGGGAAATGTGCGCGGAACCCCTATTTGTTTATTTTTCTAAATAC
ATTCAAATATGTATCCGCTCATGAGACAATAACCCTGATAAATGCTTCAATAATATTGAAAAAGGAAGAG
TATGAGCCATATTCAACGGGAAACGTCTTGCTCTAGGCCGCGATTAAATTCCAACATGGATGCTGATTTA
TATGGGTATAAATGGGCTCGCGATAATGTCGGGCAATCAGGTGCGACAATCTATCGATTGTATGGGAAGC
CCGATGCGCCAGAGTTGTTTCTGAAACATGGCAAAGGTAGCGTTGCCAATGATGTTACAGATGAGATGGT
CAGACTAAACTGGCTGACGGAATTTATGCCTCTTCCGACCATCAAGCATTTTATCCGTACTCCTGATGAT
GCATGGTTACTCACCACTGCGATCCCCGGGAAAACAGCATTCCAGGTATTAGAAGAATATCCTGATTCAG
GTGAAAATATTGTTGATGCGCTGGCAGTGTTCCTGCGCCGGTTGCATTCGATTCCTGTTTGTAATTGTCC
TTTTAACAGCGATCGCGTATTTCGTCTCGCTCAGGCGCAATCACGAATGAATAACGGTTTGGTTGATGCG
AGTGATTTTGATGACGAGCGTAATGGCTGGCCTGTTGAACAAGTCTGGAAAGAAATGCATAAACTTTTGC
CATTCTCACCGGATTCAGTCGTCACTCATGGTGATTTCTCACTTGATAACCTTATTTTTGACGAGGGGAA
ATTAATAGGTTGTATTGATGTTGGACGAGTCGGAATCGCAGACCGATACCAGGATCTTGCCATCCTATGG
AACTGCCTCGGTGAGTTTTCTCCTTCATTACAGAAACGGCTTTTTCAAAAATATGGTATTGATAATCCTG
ATATGAATAAATTGCAGTTTCATTTGATGCTCGATGAGTTTTTCTAAACGCCATGGGCATGGCTGTTTTG
GCGGATGAGAGAAGATTTTCAGCCTGATACAGATTAAATCAGAACGCAGAAGCGGTCTGATAAAACAGAA
TTTGCCTGGCGACAGTAGCGCGGTGGTCCCACCTGACCCCATGCCGAACTCAGAAGTGAAACGCCGTAGC
GCCGATGGTAGTGTGGGGTCTCCCCATGCGAGAGTAGGGAACTGCCAGGCATCAAATAAAACGAAAGGCT
CAGTCGAAAGACTGGGCCTTTCGTTTTATCTGTTGTTTGTCGGTGAACGCTCTCCTGAGTAGGACAAATC
CGCCGGGAGCGGATTTGAACGTTGCGAAGCAACGGCCCGGAGGGTGGCGGGCAGGACGCCCGCCATAAAC
TGCCAGGCATCAAATTAAGCAGAAGGCCATCCTGACGGATGGCCTTTTTGCGTTTCTACAAACTCGCTGA
GGATTCTAGAGCACAGCTAACACCACGTCGTCCCTATCTGCTGCCCTAGGTCTATGAGTGGTTGCTGGAT
AACTTTACGGGCATGCATAAGGCTCGGTATCTATATTCAGGGAGACCACAACGGTTTCCCTCTACAAATA
ATTTTGTTTAACTTTTACTAGAGTAAGGAGGAAAAAAAAATGAGTATCAGCAGCAGGGTAAAAAGCAAAA
GAATTCAGCTTGGACTTAACCAGGCTGAACTTGCTCAAAAGGTGGGGACTACCCAGCAGTCTATAGAGCA
GCTCGAAAACGGTAAAACTAAGCGACCACGCTTTTTACCAGAACTTGCGTCAGCTCTTGGCGTAAGTGTT
GACTGGCTGCTCAATGGCACCTCTGATTCGAATGTTAGATTTGTTGGGCACGTTGAGCCCAAAGGGAAAT
ATCCATTGATTAGCATGGTTAGAGCTCGTTCGTGGTGTGAAGCTTGTGAACCCTACGATATCAAGGACAT
TGATGAATGGTATGACAGTGACGTTAACTTATTAGGCAATGGATTCTGGCTGAAGGTTGAAGGTGATTCC
ATGACCTCACCTGTAGGTCAAAGCATCCCTGAAGGTCATATGGTGTTAGTAGATACTGGACGGGAGCCAG
TGAATGGAAGCCTTGTTGTAGCCAAACTGACTGACGCGAACGAAGCAACATTCAAGAAACTGGTCATAGA
TGGCGGTCAGAAGTACCTGAAAGGCCTGAATCCTTCATGGCCTATGACTCCTATCAACGGAAACTGCAAG
ATTATCGGTGTTGTCGTGGAAGCGAGGGTAAAATTCGTAGACTACAAGGACGACGATGACAAGTGGTATT
TTGGGAAGATCACTCGTCGGGAGTCCGAGCGGCTGCTGCTCAACCCCGAAAACCCCCGGGGAACCTTCTT
GGTCCGGGAGAGCGAGACGGTAAAAGGTGCCTATGCCCTCTCCGTTTCTGACTTTGACAACGCCAAGGGG
CTCAATGTGAAACACTACCTGATCCGCAAGCTGGACAGCGGCGGCTTCTACATCACCTCACGCACACAGT
TCAGCAGCCTGCAGCAGCTGGTGGCCTACTACTCCAAACATGCTGATGGCTTGTGCCACCGCCTGACCAA
CGTCTGCTAAGTGCAGTAAGGAGGAAAAAAAA
[273 nt withheld, positions 2623-2895]
GCAGCTGCGGAACCGCAGTATGAAGAAATTCCGATTTATCTGTAATAATTCTAGAGCACAGCTAACACCA
CGTCGTCCCTATCTGCTGCCCTAGGTCTATGAGTGGTTGCTGGATAACTTTACGGGCATGCATAAGGCTC
GTATAATATATTCAGGGAGACCACAACGGTTTCCCTCTACAAATAATTTTGTTTAACTTTTACTAGAGCG
AAAAAAAGTAAGGCGGTAATCCATGGGCTCCAAGCCGCAGACTCAGGGCCTGGCCAAGGATGCCTGGGAG
ATCCCTCGGGAGTCGCTGCGGCTGGAGGTCAAGCTGGGCCAGGGCTGCTTTGGCGAGGTGTGGATGGGGA
CCTGGAACGGTACCACCAGGGTGGCCATCAAAACCCTGAAGCCTGGCACGATGTCTCCAGAGGCCTTCCT
GCAGGAGGCCCAGGTCATGAAGAAGCTGAGGCATGAGAAGCTGGTGCAGTTGTATGCTGTGGTTTCAGAG
GAGCCCATTTACATCGTCACGGAGTACATGAGCAAGGGGAGTTTGCTGGACTTTCTCAAGGGGGAGACAG
GCAAGTACCTGCGGCTGCCTCAGCTGGTGGACATGGCTGCTCAGATCGCCTCAGGCATGGCGTACGTGGA
GCGGATGAACTACGTCCACCGGGACCTTCGTGCAGCCAACATCCTGGTGGGAGAGAACCTGGTGTGCAAA
GTGGCCGACTTTGGGCTGGCTCGGCTCATTGAAGACAATGAGTACACGGCGCGGCAAGGTGCCAAATTCC
CCATCAAGTGGACGGCTCCAGAAGCTGCCCTCTATGGCCGCTTCACCATCAAGTCGGACGTGTGGTCCTT
CGGGATCCTGCTGACTGAGCTCACCACAAAGGGACGGGTGCCCTACCCTGGGATGGTGAACCGCGAGGTG
CTGGACCAGGTGGAGCGGGGCTACCGGATGCCCTGCCCGCCGGAGTGTCCCGAGTCCCTGCACGACCTCA
TGTGCCAGTGCTGGCGGAAGGAGCCTGAGGAGCGGCCCACCTTCGAGTACCTGCAGGCCTTCCTGGAGGA
CTACTTCACGTCCACCGAGCCCCAGTACCAGCCCGGGGAGAACCTCTAAGCTAGCTTTAAGAAGGAGATA
TACCATGGTGGACTACAGCGTGTGGGACCACATTGAGGTGTCTGATGATGAAGACGAGACGCACCCCAAC
ATCGACACGGCCAGTCTCTTCCGCTGGCGGCATCAGGCCCGGGTGGAACGCATGGAGCAGTTCCAGAAGG
AGAAGGAGGAACTGGACAGGGGCTGCCGCGAGTGCAAGCGCAAGGTGGCCGAGTGCCAGAGGAAACTGAA
GGAGCTGGAGGTGGCCGAGGGCGGCAAGGCAGAGCTGGAGCGCCTGCAGGCCGAGGCACAGCAGCTGCGC
AAGGAGGAGCGGAGCTGGGAGCAGAAGCTGGAGGAGATGCGCAAGAAGGAGAAGAGCATGCCCTGGAACG
TGGACACGCTCAGCAAAGACGGCTTCAGCAAGAGCATGGTAAATACCAAGCCCGAGAAGACGGAGGAGGA
CTCAGAGGAGGTGAGGGAGCAGAAACACAAGACCTTCGTGGAAAAATACGAGAAACAGATCAAGCACTTT
GGCATGCTTCGCCGCTGGGATGACAGCCAAAAGTACCTGTCAGACAACGTCCACCTGGTGTGCGAGGAGA
CAGCCAATTACCTGGTCATTTGGTGCATTGACCTAGAGGTGGAGGAGAAATGTGCACTCATGGAGCAGGT
GGCCCACCAGACAATCGTCATGCAATTTATCCTGGAGCTGGCCAAGAGCCTAAAGGTGGACCCCCGGGCC
TGCTTCCGGCAGTTCTTCACTAAGATTAAGACAGCCGATCGCCAGTACATGGAGGGCTTCAACGACGAGC
TGGAAGCCTTCAAGGAGCGTGTGCGGGGCCGTGCCAAGCTGCGCATCGAGAAGGCCATGAAGGAGTACGA
GGAGGAGGAGCGCAAGAAGCGGCTCGGCCCCGGCGGCCTGGACCCCGTCGAGGTCTACGAGTCCCTCCCT
GAGGAACTCCAGAAGTGCTTCGATGTGAAGGACGTGCAGATGCTGCAGGACGCCATCAGCAAGATGGACC
CCACCGACGCAAAGTACCACATGCAGCGCTGCATTGACTCTGGCCTCTGGGTCCCCAACTCTAAGGCCAG
CGAGGCCAAGGAGGGAGAGGAGGCAGGTCCTGGGGACCCATTACTGGAAGCTGTTCCCAAGACGGGCGAT
GAGAAGGATGTCAGTGTGTAAGTGCAGAAAGAGGAGAAATACTAGATGGCTGACATTGAGAACCGAGTGT
TGGAACTGAACAAGAAGCAGGAGTCCGAGGATACAGCCAAGGCTGGCTTCTGGGAGGAGTTTGAGAGTTT
GCAGAAGCAGGAGGTGAAGAACTTGCACCAGCGTCTGGAAGGGCAGCGGCCAGAGAACAAGGGCAAGAAC
CGCTACAAGAACATTCTCCCCTTTGACCACAGCCGAGTGATCCTGCAGGGACGGGACAGTAACATCCCCG
GGTCCGACTACATCAATGCCAACTACATCAAGAACCAGCTGCTAGGCCCTGATGAGAACGCTAAGACCTA
CATCGCCAGCCAGGGCTGTCTGGAGGCCACGGTCAATGACTTCTGGCAGATGGCGTGGCAGGAGAACAGC
CGTGTCATCGTCATGACCACCCGAGAGGTGGAGAAAGGCCGGAACAAATGCGTCCCATACTGGCCCGAGG
TGGGCATGCAGCGTGCTTATGGGCCCTACTCTGTGACCAACTGCGGGGAGCATGACACAACCGAATACAA
ACTCCGTACCTTACAGGTCTCCCCGCTGGACAATGGAGACCTGATTCGGGAGATCTGGCATTACCAGTAC
CTGAGCTGGCCCGACCATGGGGTCCCCAGTGAGCCTGGGGGTGTCCTCAGCTTCCTGGACCAGATCAACC
AGCGGCAGGAAAGTCTGCCTCACGCAGGGCCCATCATCGTGCACTGCAGCGCCGGCATCGGCATGACAGG
CACCATCATTGTCATCGACATGCTCATGGAGAACATCTCCACCAAGGGCCTGGACTGTGACATTGACATC
CAGAAGACCATCCAGATGGTGCGGGCGCAGCGCTCGGGCATGGTGCAGACGGAGGCGCAGTACAAGTTCA
TCTACGTGGCCATCGCCCAGTTCATTGAAACCACTAAGAAGAAGCTGTGACAGTCAGTAGGGCCCTAAAA
AAAAACCCCGCCCCTGACAGGGGTGGGGTTTTTTGCGTACATTGGCTCCGTTCATTTGCCGACTACCTTG
GTGATCTCGCCTTTCACGTAGTGGACAAATTCTTCCAACTGATCTGCGCGCGAGGCCAAGCGATCTTCTT
CTTGTCCAAGATAAGCCTGTCTAGCTTCAAGTATGACGGGCTGATACTGGGCCGGCAGGCGCTCCATTGC
CCAGTCGGCAGCGACATCCTTCGGCGCGATTTTGCCGGTTACTGCGCTGTACCAAATGCGGGACAACGTA
AGCACTACATTTCGCTCATCGCCAGCCCAGTCGGGCGGCGAGTTCCATAGCGTTAAGGTTTCATTTAGCG
CCTCAAATAGATCCTGTTCAGGAACCGGATCAAAGAGTTCCTCCGCCGCTGGACCTACCAAGGCAACGCT
ATGTTCTCTTGCTTTTGTCAGCAAGATAGCCAGATCAATGTCGATCGTGGCTGGCTCGAAGATACCTGCA
AGAATGTCATTGCGCTGCCATTCTCCAAATTGCAGTTCGCGCTTAGCTGGATAACGCCACGGAATGATGT
CGTCGTGCACAACAATGGTGACTTCTACAGCGCGGAGAATCTCGCTCTCTCCAGGGGAAGCCGAAGTTTC
CAAAAGGTCGTTGATCAAAGCTCGCCGCGTTGTTTCATCAAGCCTTACGGTCACCGTAACCAGCAAATCA
ATATCACTGTGTGGCTTCAGGCCGCCATCCACTGCGGAGCCGTACAAATGTACGGCCAGCAACGTCGGTT
CGAGATGGCGCTCGATGACGCCAACTACCTCTGATAGTTGAGTCGATACTTCGGCGATCACCGCTTCCCT
CATTTTTTTTTCCTCCTTACTGCACCTGCAGGTCGGTCGACACAACATACGCGCCGGAAGCTTTACGAGT
AAAGCCCGGGGTGCCTAATGAACAAACTTTCTTGTATTTTCATACAATGTATCTTGTTTTAGGGTCCCTA
AGTCTCCGCAGCGCAACGAAAGGCCCAGTCTTTCGACTGAGCCTTTCGTTGCATTTGCCCGGATGTCCTC
TTGACCGTACGACGGGTAAGCCTGTTGATGATACCGCTGCCTTACTGGGTGCATTAGCCAGTCTGAATGA
CCTGTCACGGGATAATCCGAAGTGGTCAGACTGGAAAATCAGAGGGCAGGAACTGCTGAACAGCAAAAAG
TCAGATAGCACCACATAGCAGACCCGCCATAAAACGCCCTGAGAAGCCCGTGACGGGCTTTTCTTGTATT
ATGGGTAGTTTCCTTGCATGAATCCATAAAAGGCGCCTGTAGTGCCATTTACCCCCATTCACTGCCAGAG
CCGTGAGCGCAGCGAACTGAATGTCACGAAAAAGACAGCGACTCAGGTGCCTGATGGTCGGAGACAAAAG
GAATATTCAGCGATTTGCCCGAGCTTGCGAGGGTGCTACTTAAGCCTTTAGGGTTTTAAGGTCTGTTTTG
TAGAGGAGCAAACAGCGTTTGCGACATCCTTTTGTAATACTGCGGAACTGACTAAAGTAGTGAGTTATAC
ACAGGGCTGGGATCTATTCTTTTTATCTTTTTTTATTCTTTCTTTATTCTATAAATTATAACCACTTGAA
TATAAACAAAAAAAACACACAAAGGTCTAGCGGAATTTACAGAGGGTCTAGCAGAATTTACAAGTTTTCC
AGCAAAGGTCTAGCAGAATTTACAGATACCCACAACTCAAAGGAAAAGGACTAGTAATTATCATTGACTA
GCCCATCTCAATTGGTATAGTGATTAAAATTACCTAGACCAATTGAGATGTATGTCTGAATTAGTTGTTT
TCAAAGCAAATGAACTAGCGATTAGTCGCTATGACTTAACGGAGCATGAAACCAAGCTAATTTTATGCTG
TGTGGCACTACTCAACCCCACGATTGAAAACCCTACAAGGAAAGAACGGACGGTATCGTTCACTTATAAC
CAATACGCTCAGATGATGAACATCAGTAGGGAAAATGCTTATGGTGTATTAGCTAAAGCAACCAGAGAGC
TGATGACGAGAACTGTGAAAATCAGGAATCCTTTGGTTAAAGGCTTTGAGATTTTCCAGTGGACAAACTA
TGCCAAGTTCTCAAGCGAAAAATTAGAATTAGTTTTTAGTGAAGAGATATTGCCTTATCTTTTCCAGTTA
AAAAAATTCATAAAATATAATCTGGAACATGTTAAGTCTTTTGAAAACAAATACTCTATGAGGATTTATG
AGTGGTTATTAAAAGAACTAACACAAAAGAAAACTCACAAGGCAAATATAGAGATTAGCCTTGATGAATT
TAAGTTCATGTTAATGCTTGAAAATAACTACCATGAGTTTAAAAGGCTTAACCAATGGGTTTTGAAACCA
ATAAGTAAAGATTTAAACACTTACAGCAATATGAAATTGGTGGTTGATAAGCGAGGCCGCCCGACTGATA
CGTTGATTTTCCAAGTTGAACTAGATAGACAAATGGATCTCGTAACCGAACTTGAGAACAACCAGATAAA
AATGAATGGTGACAAAATACCAACAACCATTACATCAGATTCCTACCTACGTAACGGACTAAGAAAAACA
CTACACGATGCTTTAACTGCAAAAATTCAGCTCACCAGTTTTGAGGCAAAATTTTTGAGTGACATGCAAA
GTAAGCATGATCTCAATGGTTCGTTCTCATGGCTCACGCAAAAACAACGAACCACACTAGAGAACATACT
GGCTAAATACGGAAGGATCTGA
Features (pLannotate 1.2.2; 15 found; start..end, strand, type, name):
    107..211     +  promoter       AmpR promoter: bla
    212..1027    +  CDS            KanR: aminoglycoside phosphotransferase; aph(3')-Ia; confers resistance to kanamycin in bacteria or G418 (Geneticin®) in eukaryotes
   1124..1239    +  ncRNA          5S rRNA: Accession: RF00001 - 5S ribosomal RNA
   1243..1329    +  terminator     rrnB T1 terminator: Escherichia coli rrnB; transcription terminator T1 from the E. coli rrnB gene
   1421..1448    +  terminator     rrnB T2 terminator: transcription terminator T2 from the E. coli rrnB gene
   1665..2267    +  CDS            C2 (fragment): RPC2_BPP22 - Experimental evidence at protein level: Swiss-Prot protein existence level 1. This protein allows the phage to reside inactively in the chromosome of its host bacterium. This lysogenic state is maintained by binding of regulatory protein C2 to the OR and OL operators, preventing transcription of proteins necessary for lytic development. From Salmonella phage P22 (Bacteriophage P22).
   2298..2597    +  CDS            V-SRC (fragment): SRC_AVISR - Experimental evidence at protein level: Swiss-Prot protein existence level 1. This phosphoprotein, required for both the initiation and the maintenance of neoplastic transformation, is a protein kinase that catalyzes the phosphorylation of tyrosine residues in vitro. From Avian sarcoma virus (strain rASV1441).
   2623..2895    +  CDS            rpoZ (sequence withheld): RPOZ_ECO24 - Experimental evidence at protein level: Swiss-Prot protein existence level 1. Promotes RNA polymerase assembly. Latches the N- and C- terminal regions of the beta' subunit thereby facilitating its interaction with the beta and alpha subunits. From Escherichia coli O139:H28 (strain E24377A / ETEC).
   3134..3991    +  CDS            SRC (fragment): SRC_HUMAN - Also known as SRC1. Experimental evidence at protein level: Swiss-Prot protein existence level 1. Non-receptor protein tyrosine kinase which is activated following engagement of many different classes of cellular receptors including immune response receptors, integrins and other adhesion receptors, receptor protein tyrosine kinases, G protein-coupled receptors as well as cytokine receptors. Participates in signaling pathways that control a diverse spectrum of biological activities including gene transcription, immune response, cell adhesion, cell cycle progression, apoptosis, migra
   4020..5153    +  CDS            CDC37: CDC37_HUMAN - Also known as CDC37A. Experimental evidence at protein level: Swiss-Prot protein existence level 1. Co-chaperone that binds to numerous kinases and promotes their interaction with the Hsp90 complex, resulting in stabilization and promotion of their activity (PubMed:8666233). Inhibits HSP90AA1 ATPase activity (PubMed:23569206). From Homo sapiens (Human).
   5184..6092    +  CDS            PTPN6 (fragment): PTN6_HUMAN - Also known as HCP, PTP1C. Experimental evidence at protein level: Swiss-Prot protein existence level 1. Modulates signaling by tyrosine phosphorylated cell surface receptors such as KIT and the EGF receptor/EGFR. The SH2 regions may interact with other cellular components to modulate its own phosphatase activity against interacting substrates. Together with MTUS1, induces UBE2V2 expression upon angiotensin II stimulation. Plays a key role in hematopoiesis. From Homo sapiens (Human).
   6170..6958    -  CDS            aadA: S3AD_ECOLX - Experimental evidence at protein level: Swiss-Prot protein existence level 1. Mediates bacterial resistance to the antibiotics streptomycin and spectinomycin. From Escherichia coli.
   7110..7145    +  terminator     rrnB T1 terminator (fragment): Escherichia coli rrnB; transcription terminator T1 from the E. coli rrnB gene
   7647..7869    +  rep_origin     pSC101 ori: low-copy replication origin that requires the Rep101 protein
   7917..8867    +  CDS            Rep101: RepA protein needed for replication with the pSC101 origin; rep101
