[The description below was written by a language model from this plasmid's Addgene catalogue record and pLannotate feature annotations shown in this document.]
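Description:
pB2H6* is a low-copy bacterial expression plasmid for synthetic biology, built on a pSC101 backbone. It replicates in E. coli through the pSC101 origin together with its required Rep101 (RepA) protein, and is maintained with kanamycin via an aph(3')-Ia gene driven by the bla promoter. At about 8.9 kb, it carries a complete bacterial two-hybrid circuit that converts tyrosine phosphorylation of a substrate into spectinomycin resistance.

The sensing module consists of two fusion proteins. One joins a phage repressor-type DNA-binding domain to an SH2 domain; the record calls it cI_SH2*, while the automated annotation matches the two parts to P22 C2 and to a Src-family fragment. The other is the RNA polymerase omega subunit RpoZ fused to a MidT substrate peptide. A human c-Src kinase domain (residues 251–536) is expressed constitutively along with the human co-chaperone CDC37, which stabilises kinases and presumably supports Src activity in bacteria. When Src phosphorylates the substrate, the SH2 domain binds it and recruits RNA polymerase to the reporter promoter, driving the aadA (SpecR) gene, which lies on the opposite strand. The plasmid also encodes the catalytic domain of the phosphatase SHP1/PTPN6 (residues 221–523) carrying an R459M substitution. The record does not state the mutation's effect, though the asterisk in the name suggests a variant or control version of a phosphatase-containing system.

The promoters listed are Pro1, ProD and pLacZ-Opt, but their assignment to individual genes is not given and none was annotated. rrnB terminators insulate the transcription units. The design suits growth-based selection or screening linked to phosphatase or kinase activity.
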