Addgene plasmid #163836: pB2H6*
Purpose: Two-hybrid system that confers spectinomycin resistance in response to substrate phosphorylation. Constitutive expression of c-src kinase, CDC37, and SHP1 (R459M)
Depositing lab: Jerome Fox.
Backbone
  Vector backbone: SC101
  Backbone size w/o insert (bp): 3280
  Vector type: Bacterial Expression, Synthetic Biology
Growth in bacteria
  Bacterial resistance: Kanamycin, 50 μg/mL
  Growth temperature: 37°C
  Growth strain: DH5alpha
  Copy number: Low Copy
Gene/Insert
  Gene/Insert name: SpecR (alt names: c-Src kinase (251-536), CDC37, SHP1 (221-523, R459M); cI_SH2*;RpoZ_MidT)
  Species: H. sapiens (human), Synthetic
  Insert size (bp): 5587
  Mutation: SHP1 R459M
  Promoter: Pro1;ProD;pLacZ-Opt
  Cloning method: Gibson Cloning
  Sequencing primers: 5′ N/A; 3′ N/A
Resource information
  A portion of this plasmid was derived from a plasmid made by: Various addgene plasmids
Terms and licenses: Academic/Nonprofit Terms; Industry Terms: Not Available to Industry
How to cite: pB2H6* was a gift from Jerome Fox (Addgene plasmid # 163836 ; http://n2t.net/addgene:163836 ; RRID:Addgene_163836)
